>Addgene plasmid #87613 | pcDNA3-LifeAct-Venus | addgene full sequence | sequence record 176218 | Addgene NGS Result
ATGGGCGTGGCCGACCTGATCAAGAAGTTCGAGAGCATCAGCAAGGAGGAGGGGGATCCCGCCACCATGG
TGAGCAAGGGCGAGGAGCTGTTCACCGGGGTGGTGCCCATCCTGGTCGAGCTGGACGGCGACGTAAACGG
CCACAAGTTCAGCGTGTCCGGCGAGGGCGAGGGCGATGCCACCTACGGCAAGCTGACCCTGAAGCTGATC
TGCACCACCGGCAAGCTGCCCGTGCCCTGGCCCACCCTCGTGACCACCCTGGGCTACGGCCTGCAGTGCT
TCGCCCGCTACCCCGACCACATGAAGCAGCACGACTTCTTCAAGTCCGCCATGCCCGAAGGCTACGTCCA
GGAGCGCACCATCTTCTTCAAGGACGACGGCAACTACAAGACCCGCGCCGAGGTGAAGTTCGAGGGCGAC
ACCCTGGTGAACCGCATCGAGCTGAAGGGCATCGACTTCAAGGAGGACGGCAACATCCTGGGGCACAAGC
TGGAGTACAACTACAACAGCCACAACGTCTATATCACCGCCGACAAGCAGAAGAACGGCATCAAGGCCAA
CTTCAAGATCCGCCACAACATCGAGGACGGCGGCGTGCAGCTCGCCGACCACTACCAGCAGAACACCCCC
ATCGGCGACGGCCCCGTGCTGCTGCCCGACAACCACTACCTGAGCTACCAGTCCAAGCTGAGCAAAGACC
CCAACGAGAAGCGCGATCACATGGTCCTGCTGGAGTTCGTGACCGCCGCCGGGATCACTCTCGGCATGGA
CGAGCTGTACAAGTAAGAATTCTGCAGATATCCATCACACTGGCGGCCGCTCGAGCATGCATCTAGAGGG
CCCTATTCTATAGTGTCACCTAAATGCTAGAGCTCGCTGATCAGCCTCGACTGTGCCTTCTAGTTGCCAG
CCATCTGTTGTTTGCCCCTCCCCCGTGCCTTCCTTGACCCTGGAAGGTGCCACTCCCACTGTCCTTTCCT
AATAAAATGAGGAAATTGCATCGCATTGTCTGAGTAGGTGTCATTCTATTCTGGGGGGTGGGGTGGGGCA
GGACAGCAAGGGGGAGGATTGGGAAGACAATAGCAGGCATGCTGGGGATGCGGTGGGCTCTATGGCTTCT
GAGGCGGAAAGAACCAGCTGGGGCTCTAGGGGGTATCCCC
[124 nt withheld, positions 1161-1284]
C
[91 nt withheld, positions 1286-1376]
A
[49 nt withheld, positions 1378-1426]
CCTTTGACGTTGGAGTCCACGTTCTTT
[37 nt withheld, positions 1454-1490]
ACCCTATCTCGGTCTATTCTTTTGATTTATAAGGGATTTTGCCGATTTCGGCCTATTGGTTAAAAAATGA
GCTGATTTAACAAAAATTTAACGCGAATTAATTCTGTGGAATGTGTGTCAGTTAGGGTGTGGAAAGTCCC
CAGGCTCCCCAGCAGGCAGAAGTATGCAAAGCATGCATCTCAATTAGTCAGCAACCAGGTGTGGAAAGTC
CCCAGGCTCCCCAGCAGGCAGAAGTATGCAAAGCATGCATCTCAATTAGTCAGCAACCATAGTCCCGCCC
CTAACTCCGCCCATCCCGCCCCTAACTCCGCCCAGTTCCGCCCATTCTCCGCCCCATGGCTGACTAATTT
TTTTTATTTATGCAGAGGCCGAGGCCGCCTCTGCCTCTGAGCTATTCCAGAAGTAGTGAGGAGGCTTTTT
TGGAGGCCTAGGCTTTTGCAAAAAGCTCCCGGGAGCTTGTATATCCATTTTCGGATCTGATCAAGAGACA
GGATGAGGATCGTTTCGCATGATTGAACAAGATGGATTGCACGCAGGTTCTCCGGCCGCTTGGGTGGAGA
GGCTATTCGGCTATGACTGGGCACAACAGACAATCGGCTGCTCTGATGCCGCCGTGTTCCGGCTGTCAGC
GCAGGGGCGCCCGGTTCTTTTTGTCAAGACCGACCTGTCCGGTGCCCTGAATGAACTGCAGGACGAGGCA
GCGCGGCTATCGTGGCTGGCCACGACGGGCGTTCCTTGCGCAGCTGTGCTCGACGTTGTCACTGAAGCGG
GAAGGGACTGGCTGCTATTGGGCGAAGTGCCGGGGCAGGATCTCCTGTCATCTCACCTTGCTCCTGCCGA
GAAAGTATCCATCATGGCTGATGCAATGCGGCGGCTGCATACGCTTGATCCGGCTACCTGCCCATTCGAC
CACCAAGCGAAACATCGCATCGAGCGAGCACGTACTCGGATGGAAGCCGGTCTTGTCGATCAGGATGATC
TGGACGAAGAGCATCAGGGGCTCGCGCCAGCCGAACTGTTCGCCAGGCTCAAGGCGCGCATGCCCGACGG
CGAGGATCTCGTCGTGACCCATGGCGATGCCTGCTTGCCGAATATCATGGTGGAAAATGGCCGCTTTTCT
GGATTCATCGACTGTGGCCGGCTGGGTGTGGCGGACCGCTATCAGGACATAGCGTTGGCTACCCGTGATA
TTGCTGAAGAGCTTGGCGGCGAATGGGCTGACCGCTTCCTCGTGCTTTACGGTATCGCCGCTCCCGATTC
GCAGCGCATCGCCTTCTATCGCCTTCTTGACGAGTTCTTCTGAGCGGGACTCTGGGGTTCGAAATGACCG
ACCAAGCGACGCCCAACCTGCCATCACGAGATTTCGATTCCACCGCCGCCTTCTATGAAAGGTTGGGCTT
CGGAATCGTTTTCCGGGACGCCGGCTGGATGATCCTCCAGCGCGGGGATCTCATGCTGGAGTTCTTCGCC
CACCCCAACTTGTTTATTGCAGCTTATAATGGTTACAAATAAAGCAATAGCATCACAAATTTCACAAATA
AAGCATTTTTTTCACTGCATTCTAGTTGTGGTTTGTCCAAACTCATCAATGTATCTTATCATGTCTGTAT
ACCGTCGACCTCTAGCTAGAGCTTGGCGTAATCATGGTCATAGCTGTTTCCTGTGTGAAATTGTTATCCG
CTCACAATTCCACACAACATACGAGCCGGAAGCATAAAGTGTAAAGCCTGGGGTGCCTAATGAGTGAGCT
AACTCACATTAATTGCGTTGCGCTCACTGCCCGCTTTCCAGTCGGGAAACCTGTCGTGCCAGCTGCATTA
ATGAATCGGCCAACGCGCGGGGAGAGGCGGTTTGCGTATTGGGCGCTCTTCCGCTTCCTCGCTCACTGAC
TCGCTGCGCTCGGTCGTTCGGCTGCGGCGAGCGGTATCAGCTCACTCAAAGGCGGTAATACGGTTATCCA
CAGAATCAGGGGATAACGCAGGAAAGAACATGTGAGCAAAAGGCCAGCAAAAGGCCAGGAACCGTAAAAA
GGCCGCGTTGCTGGCGTTTTTCCATAGGCTCCGCCCCCCTGACGAGCATCACAAAAATCGACGCTCAAGT
CAGAGGTGGCGAAACCCGACAGGACTATAAAGATACCAGGCGTTTCCCCCTGGAAGCTCCCTCGTGCGCT
CTCCTGTTCCGACCCTGCCGCTTACCGGATACCTGTCCGCCTTTCTCCCTTCGGGAAGCGTGGCGCTTTC
TCATAGCTCACGCTGTAGGTATCTCAGTTCGGTGTAGGTCGTTCGCTCCAAGCTGGGCTGTGTGCACGAA
CCCCCCGTTCAGCCCGACCGCTGCGCCTTATCCGGTAACTATCGTCTTGAGTCCAACCCGGTAAGACACG
ACTTATCGCCACTGGCAGCAGCCACTGGTAACAGGATTAGCAGAGCGAGGTATGTAGGCGGTGCTACAGA
GTTCTTGAAGTGGTGGCCTAACTACGGCTACACTAGAAGAACAGTATTTGGTATCTGCGCTCTGCTGAAG
CCAGTTACCTTCGGAAAAAGAGTTGGTAGCTCTTGATCCGGCAAACAAACCACCGCTGGTAGCGGTGGTT
TTTTTGTTTGCAAGCAGCAGATTACGCGCAGAAAAAAAGGATCTCAAGAAGATCCTTTGATCTTTTCTAC
GGGGTCTGACGCTCAGTGGAACGAAAACTCACGTTAAGGGATTTTGGTCATGAGATTATCAAAAAGGATC
TTCACCTAGATCCTTTTAAATTAAAAATGAAGTTTTAAATCAATCTAAAGTATATATGAGTAAACTTGGT
CTGACAGTTACCAATGCTTAATCAGTGAGGCACCTATCTCAGCGATCTGTCTATTTCGTTCATCCATAGT
TGCCTGACTCCCCGTCGTGTAGATAACTACGATACGGGAGGGCTTACCATCTGGCCCCAGTGCTGCAATG
ATACCGCGAGACCCACGCTCACCGGCTCCAGATTTATCAGCAATAAACCAGCCAGCCGGAAGGGCCGAGC
GCAGAAGTGGTCCTGCAACTTTATCCGCCTCCATCCAGTCTATTAATTGTTGCCGGGAAGCTAGAGTAAG
TAGTTCGCCAGTTAATAGTTTGCGCAACGTTGTTGCCATTGCTACAGGCATCGTGGTGTCACGCTCGTCG
TTTGGTATGGCTTCATTCAGCTCCGGTTCCCAACGATCAAGGCGAGTTACATGATCCCCCATGTTGTGCA
AAAAAGCGGTTAGCTCCTTCGGTCCTCCGATCGTTGTCAGAAGTAAGTTGGCCGCAGTGTTATCACTCAT
GGTTATGGCAGCACTGCATAATTCTCTTACTGTCATGCCATCCGTAAGATGCTTTTCTGTGACTGGTGAG
TACTCAACCAAGTCATTCTGAGAATAGTGTATGCGGCGACCGAGTTGCTCTTGCCCGGCGTCAATACGGG
ATAATACCGCGCCACATAGCAGAACTTTAAAAGTGCTCATCATTGGAAAACGTTCTTCGGGGCGAAAACT
CTCAAGGATCTTACCGCTGTTGAGATCCAGTTCGATGTAACCCACTCGTGCACCCAACTGATCTTCAGCA
TCTTTTACTTTCACCAGCGTTTCTGGGTGAGCAAAAACAGGAAGGCAAAATGCCGCAAAAAAGGGAATAA
GGGCGACACGGAAATGTTGAATACTCATACTCTTCCTTTTTCAATATTATTGAAGCATTTATCAGGGTTA
TTGTCTCATGAGCGGATACATATTTGAATGTATTTAGAAAAATAAACAAATAGGGGTTCCGCGCACATTT
CCCCGAAAAGTGCCACCTGACGTCGACGGATCGGGAGATCTCCCGATCCCCTATGGTGCACTCTCAGTAC
AATCTGCTCTGATGCCGCATAGTTAAGCCAGTATCTGCTCCCTGCTTGTGTGTTGGAGGTCGCTGAGTAG
TGCGCGAGCAAAATTTAAGCTACAACAAGGCAAGGCTTGACCGACAATTGCATGAAGAATCTGCTTAGGG
TTAGGCGTTTTGCGCTGCTTCGCGATGTACGGGCCAGATATACGCGTTGACATTGATTATTGACTAGTTA
TTAATAGTAATCAATTACGGGGTCATTAGTTCATAGCCCATATATGGAGTTCCGCGTTACATAACTTACG
GTAAATGGCCCGCCTGGCTGACCGCCCAACGACCCCCGCCCATTGACGTCAATAATGACGTATGTTCCCA
TAGTAACGCCAATAGGGACTTTCCATTGACGTCAATGGGTGGAGTATTTACGGTAAACTGCCCACTTGGC
AGTACATCAAGTGTATCATATGCCAAGTACGCCCCCTATTGACGTCAATGACGGTAAATGGCCCGCCTGG
CATTATGCCCAGTACATGACCTTATGGGACTTTCCTACTTGGCAGTACATCTACGTATTAGTCATCGCTA
TTACCATGGTGATGCGGTTTTGGCAGTACATCAATGGGCGTGGATAGCGGTTTGACTCACGGGGATTTCC
AAGTCTCCACCCCATTGACGTCAATGGGAGTTTGTTTTGGCACCAAAATCAACGGGACTTTCCAAAATGT
CGTAACAACTCCGCCCCATTGACGCAAATGGGCGGTAGGCGTGTACGGTGGGAGGTCTATATAAGCAGAG
CTCTCTGGCTAACTAGAGAACCCACTGCTTACTGGCTTATCGAAATTAATACGACTCACTATAGGGAGAC
CCAAGCTTGCCGCCACC
Features (pLannotate 1.2.2; 22 found; start..end, strand, type, name):
      1..57      +  CDS            ABP140 (fragment): AB140_YEAST - Also known as TRM140. Experimental evidence at protein level: Swiss-Prot protein existence level 1. S-adenosyl-L-methionine-dependent methyltransferase that mediates N(3)-methylcytidine modification of residue 32 of the tRNA anticodon loop of tRNA(Thr) and tRNA(Ser). Binds F-actin and shows weak F-actin cross-linking activity. From Saccharomyces cerevisiae (strain ATCC 204508 / S288c) (Baker's yeast).
     67..786     +  CDS            mVenus: Venus YFP with monomerizing A206K mutation (Nagai et al., 2002; Kremers et al., 2006) mammalian codon-optimized
    847..865     -  promoter       SP6 promoter: promoter for bacteriophage SP6 RNA polymerase
    891..1115    +  polyA_signal   bGH poly(A) signal: bovine growth hormone polyadenylation signal
   1119..1140    +  promoter       SV40 promoter (fragment): SV40 enhancer and early promoter
   1161..1589    +  rep_origin     f1 ori (sequence partly withheld): f1 bacteriophage origin of replication; arrow indicates direction of (+) strand synthesis
   1603..1932    +  promoter       SV40 promoter: SV40 enhancer and early promoter
   1999..2790    +  CDS            neo: KKA2_KLEPN - Also known as kan, nptII. Experimental evidence at protein level: Swiss-Prot protein existence level 1. Resistance to kanamycin, neomycin, paromomycin, ribostamycin, butirosin and gentamicin B. From Klebsiella pneumoniae.
   2814..2972    +  CDS            ble (fragment): BLE_KLEPN - Experimental evidence at protein level: Swiss-Prot protein existence level 1. Binding protein with a strong affinity to the bleomycin family of antibiotics. Binds to CL990; an antimitotic-antibiotic compound. From Klebsiella pneumoniae.
   2967..3088    +  polyA_signal   SV40 poly(A) signal: SV40 polyadenylation signal
   3161..3177    -  protein_bind   lac operator: The lac repressor binds to the lac operator to inhibit transcription in E. coli. This inhibition can be relieved by adding lactose or isopropyl-β-D-thiogalactopyranoside (IPTG). lac repressor encoded by lacI
   3185..3215    -  promoter       lac promoter: promoter for the E. coli lac operon
   3230..3251    -  protein_bind   CAP binding site: CAP binding activates transcription in the presence of cAMP. E. coli catabolite activator protein
   3264..3356    -  CDS            lacI (fragment): lac repressor; lacI; The lac repressor binds to the lac operator to inhibit transcription in E. coli. This inhibition can be relieved by adding lactose or isopropyl-β-D-thiogalactopyranoside (IPTG).
   3539..4127    -  rep_origin     ori: high-copy-number ColE1/pMB1/pBR322/pUC origin of replication
   4298..5158    -  CDS            AmpR: β-lactamase; bla; confers resistance to ampicillin, carbenicillin, and related antibiotics
   5159..5263    -  promoter       AmpR promoter: bla
   5322..5374    -  misc_feature   bom (fragment): basis of mobility region from pBR322
   5529..5908    +  enhancer       CMV enhancer: human cytomegalovirus immediate early enhancer
   5909..6112    +  promoter       CMV promoter: human cytomegalovirus (CMV) immediate early promoter
   6108..6141    +  LTR            5' LTR (truncated) (fragment): truncated 5' long terminal repeat (LTR) from HIV-1
   6157..6175    +  promoter       T7 promoter: promoter for bacteriophage T7 RNA polymerase
