[The description below was written by a language model from this plasmid's Addgene catalogue record and pLannotate feature annotations shown in this document.]
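Description:
pcDNA3-LifeAct-Venus is a mammalian expression plasmid of about 6.2 kb, built on the Invitrogen pcDNA3 backbone, that produces a yellow fluorescent marker for filamentous actin. In E. coli it is maintained at high copy through a ColE1/pUC-type origin and selected with ampicillin via the β-lactamase gene. An f1 origin is also present. For mammalian cells, an SV40 early promoter drives the neomycin phosphotransferase gene, followed by an SV40 polyadenylation signal, allowing G418 selection of stable transfectants.

The payload is a 786 bp fusion cloned between BamHI and EcoRI sites. It joins Lifeact, the 17-residue F-actin-binding peptide from the budding yeast protein Abp140, to a mammalian codon-optimised Venus. The feature annotation identifies this Venus as the monomeric A206K variant. The catalogue entry lists the Lifeact tag as C-terminal on the insert, but the feature table places the Abp140 fragment immediately upstream of the Venus coding sequence, separated by a short linker, which indicates that the peptide sits at the N-terminus of the fluorescent protein. Expression is driven by the human CMV immediate-early enhancer and promoter and terminated by the bovine growth hormone polyadenylation signal. T7 and SP6 phage promoters flank the insert, a standard pcDNA3 arrangement that also provides sequencing primer sites. Short annotated fragments such as the truncated HIV-1 LTR, ble and lacI matches are probably partial sequence matches within the backbone rather than functional elements.

The stated purpose is actin-targeted Venus, so the construct decorates the actin cytoskeleton with YFP in living mammalian cells. It was deposited with work on super-resolution fluorescence imaging of protein-protein interactions in living cells.
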