Addgene plasmid #87613: pcDNA3-LifeAct-Venus
Purpose: Actin-targeted Venus (YFP).
Depositing lab: Jin Zhang. Depositing organization: University of California, San Diego (UCSD). Publication: RefSOFI for Mapping Nanoscale Organization of Protein-Protein Interactions in Living Cells. Hertel F, Mo GC, Duwe S, Dedecker P, Zhang J. Cell Rep. 2016 Jan 12;14(2):390-400. doi: 10.1016/j.celrep.2015.12.036. Epub 2015 Dec 31. PubMed 26748717.
Backbone
  Vector backbone: pcDNA3
  Backbone manufacturer: Invitrogen
  Backbone size w/o insert (bp): 5500
  Total vector size (bp): 6198
  Vector type: Mammalian Expression
  Selectable markers: Neomycin (select with G418)
Growth in bacteria
  Bacterial resistance: Ampicillin, 100 μg/mL
  Growth temperature: 37°C
  Growth strain: DH5alpha
  Copy number: High Copy
Gene/Insert
  Gene/Insert name: LifeAct-Venus
  Species: S. cerevisiae (budding yeast), Synthetic
  Insert size (bp): 786
  Promoter: CMV
  Tag / fusion protein: 17-aa sequence from Abp140 (aka "Lifeact") (C terminal on insert)
  Cloning method: Restriction Enzyme; 5′ cloning site BamHI (not destroyed); 3′ cloning site EcoRI (not destroyed)
  Sequencing primers: 5′ T7 forward; 3′ BGH reverse
Terms and licenses: Academic/Nonprofit Terms; Industry Terms: Not Available to Industry
How to cite: pcDNA3-LifeAct-Venus was a gift from Jin Zhang (Addgene plasmid # 87613 ; http://n2t.net/addgene:87613 ; RRID:Addgene_87613)
